Addgene plasmid #203038: Salsa-BC197-P3A5
Purpose: Expression of barcoded reporter plasmid for PRESTO-Salsa; EGFP/BC197
Depositing lab: Noah Palm. Depositing organization: Yale University. Publication: Highly multiplexed bioactivity screening reveals human and microbiota metabolome-GPCRome interactions. Chen H, Rosen CE, Gonzalez-Hernandez JA, Song D, Potempa J, Ring AM, Palm NW. Cell. 2023 Jul 6;186(14):3095-3110.e19. doi: 10.1016/j.cell.2023.05.024. Epub 2023 Jun 14. PubMed 37321219.
Backbone
  Vector backbone: pCER206
  Vector type: Mammalian Expression
Growth in bacteria
  Bacterial resistance: Ampicillin, 100 μg/mL
  Growth temperature: 37°C
  Growth strain: DH5alpha
  Copy number: High Copy
Gene/Insert
  Gene/Insert name: EGFP/BC197
  Species: Synthetic
  Insert size (bp): 730
  Promoter: Tet Response Element (TRE)
  Cloning method: Restriction Enzyme; 5′ cloning site BsrGI (not destroyed); 3′ cloning site HindIII (not destroyed)
  Sequencing primers: 5′ Custom primer (GAAGCGCGATCACATGG)
Terms and licenses: Academic/Nonprofit Terms; Industry Terms: Not Available to Industry
How to cite: Salsa-BC197-P3A5 was a gift from Noah Palm (Addgene plasmid # 203038 ; http://n2t.net/addgene:203038 ; RRID:Addgene_203038)
