[The description below was written by a language model from this plasmid's Addgene catalogue record and pLannotate feature annotations shown in this document.]
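Description:
Salsa-BC197-P3A5 is a 5.1 kb mammalian expression plasmid built on the pCER206 backbone, one member of a set of barcoded reporter plasmids made for PRESTO-Salsa, a highly multiplexed assay for screening GPCR bioactivity. It is propagated in E. coli as a high-copy plasmid through a ColE1/pUC-type origin and selected with ampicillin via the β-lactamase gene and its native promoter. No mammalian selection marker is annotated, which fits transient transfection use, although the record does not state this.

The payload is a roughly 730 bp synthetic insert, EGFP/BC197, cloned between BsrGI and HindIII sites and placed under a tetracycline response element. The annotation shows a central block of tetO repeats flanked on one side by a TRE3G-type promoter fragment that reads into mammalian codon-optimised EGFP, with an SV40 polyadenylation signal annotated downstream, though on the opposite strand. On the other side, a minimal CMV promoter points in the opposite direction toward a multiple cloning site fragment, a rabbit β-globin intron, a short globin coding remnant and a β-globin poly(A) signal. This layout suggests a bidirectional Tet-responsive design, but no coding sequence is annotated on the second arm. The BC197 barcode itself is not annotated; given the cloning sites and insert size it probably lies just past the EGFP coding region, so that it would be carried on the reporter transcript.

Because a TRE is activated by a tetracycline-controlled transactivator, reporter transcription would presumably mark receptor activation, and the unique barcode would let many receptors be read out together by sequencing. The short lacI, SV40 large T antigen and aminoglycoside phosphotransferase fragments appear to be non-functional backbone remnants.
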