Features (pLannotate 1.2.2; 17 found; start..end, strand, type, name):
      2..55      +  CDS            lacI (fragment): lac repressor; lacI; The lac repressor binds to the lac operator to inhibit transcription in E. coli. This inhibition can be relieved by adding lactose or isopropyl-β-D-thiogalactopyranoside (IPTG).
    388..443     -  polyA_signal   β-globin poly(A) signal: rabbit β-globin polyadenylation signal (Gil and Proudfoot, 1987)
    518..640     -  CDS            HBB: HBB_COLGU - Experimental evidence at transcript level: Swiss-Prot protein existence level 2. Involved in oxygen transport from the lung to the various peripheral tissues. From Colobus guereza (Mantled guereza) (Eastern black-and-white colobus monkey).
    644..1216    -  intron         β-globin intron: intron from rabbit β-globin gene
   1312..1343    -  misc_feature   MCS (fragment): pUC18/19 multiple cloning site
   1437..1475    -  promoter       minimal CMV promoter: human cytomegalovirus (CMV) immediate early promoter
   1493..1708    -  protein_bind   tetracycline response element (fragment): contains seven copies of the tetracycline operator tetO tetracycline repressor TetR
   1708..1753    +  promoter       TRE3GV promoter (fragment): 3rd-generation Tet-responsive promoter that can be activated by binding of Tet-On® 3G, optimized for retroviral and lentiviral vectors
   1829..1856    +  misc_feature   MCS (fragment): pBluescript multiple cloning site
   1861..2580    +  CDS            EGFP: the original enhanced GFP (Yang et al., 1996) mammalian codon-optimized
   2591..2613    +  misc_feature   MCS (fragment): pBluescript multiple cloning site
   2627..2761    -  polyA_signal   SV40 poly(A) signal: SV40 polyadenylation signal
   2784..2867    -  CDS            large T antigen (fragment): large T antigen from SV40 (simian virus 40)
   2861..3091    -  CDS            str (fragment): STR_KLEPN - Protein inferred from homology: Swiss-Prot protein existence level 3. The aminoglycoside phosphotransferases achieve inactivation of their antibiotic substrates by phosphorylation. From Klebsiella pneumoniae.
   3210..3314    +  promoter       AmpR promoter: bla
   3315..4175    +  CDS            AmpR: β-lactamase; bla; confers resistance to ampicillin, carbenicillin, and related antibiotics
   4346..4934    +  rep_origin     ori: high-copy-number ColE1/pMB1/pBR322/pUC origin of replication
>Addgene plasmid #203038 | Salsa-BC197-P3A5 | addgene full sequence | sequence record 421388 | Addgene NGS Result
AGCGCCCAATACGCAAACCGCCTCTCCCCGCGCGTTGGCCGATTCATTAATGCAGTCGAGGGATCTCCAT
AAGAGAAGAGGGACAGCTATGACTGGGAGTAGTCAGGAGAGGAGGAAAAATCTGGCTAGTAAAACATGTA
AGGAAAATTTTAGGGATGTTAAAGAAAAAAATAACACAAAACAAAATATAAAAAAAATCTAACCTCAAGT
CAAGGCTTTTCTATGGAATAAGGAATGGACAGCAGGGGGCTGTTTCATATACTGATGACCTCTTTATAGC
CAACCTTTGTTCATGGCAGCCAGCATATGGGCATATGTTGCCAAACTCTAAACCAAATACTCATTCTGAT
GTTTTAAATGATTTGCCCTCCCATATGTCCTTCCGAGTGAGAGACACAAAAAATTCCAACACACTATTGC
AATGAAAATAAATTTCCTTTATTAGCCAGAAGTCAGATGCTCAAGGGGCTTCATGATGTCCCCATAATTT
TTGGCAGAGGGAAAAAGATCGATCTCAGTGGTATTTGTGAGCCAGGGCATTGGCCACACCAGCCACCACC
TTCTGATAGGCAGCCTGCACCTGAGGAGTGAATTCTTTGCCAAAATGATGAGACAGCACAACAACCAGCA
CGTTGCCCAGGAGCTGTAGGAAAGAGAAGAAGGCATGAACATGGTTAGCAGAGGGGCCCGGTTTGGACTC
AGAGTATTTTATCCTCATCTCAAACAGTGTATATCATTGTAACCATAAAGAGAAAGGCAGGATGATGACC
AGGGTGTAGTTGTTTCTACCAATAAGAATATTTCCACGCCAGCCAGAATTTATATGCAGAAATATTCTAC
CTTATCATTTAATTATAACAATTGTTCTCTAAAACTGTGCTGAAGTACAATATAATATACCCTGATTGCC
TTGAAAAAAAAGTGATTAGAGAAAGTACTTACAATCTGACAAATAAACAAAAGTGAATTTAAAAATTCGT
TACAAATGCAAGCTAAAGTTTAACGAAAAAGTTACAGAAAATGAAAAGAAAATAAGAGGAGACAATGGTT
GTCAACAGAGTAGAAAGTGAAAGAAACAAAATTATCATGAGGGTCCATGGTGATACAAGGGACATCTTCC
CATTCTAAACAACACCCTGAAAACTTTGCCCCCTCCATATAACATGAATTTTACAATAGCGAAAAAGAAA
GAACAATCAAGGGTCCCCAAACTCACCCTGAAGTTCTCAGCTCTAGAGATATCGTCGAGGCCGCGCTAGC
GTTTAAACTGTCGACCTTAATTAAGAGATCTGCTCGAGGCGCGTCAGCTGACTAGAGGATCCCCGGGTAC
CGAGCTCGAATTCGGGGCCGCGGAGGCTGGATCGGTCCCGGTGTCTTCTATGGAGGTCAAAACAGCGTGG
ATGGCGTCTCCAGGCGATCTGACGGTTCACTAAACGAGCTCTGCTTATATAGGCCTCCCACCGTACACGC
CTACCTCGACCCGGGTACCGAGCTCGACTTTCACTTTTCTCTATCACTGATAGGGAGTGGTAAACTCGAC
TTTCACTTTTCTCTATCACTGATAGGGAGTGGTAAACTCGACTTTCACTTTTCTCTATCACTGATAGGGA
GTGGTAAACTCGACTTTCACTTTTCTCTATCACTGATAGGGAGTGGTAAACTCGACTTTCACTTTTCTCT
ATCACTGATAGGGAGTGGTAAACTCGACCTATATAAGCAGAGCTCGTTTAGTGAACCGTCAGATCGCCTG
GAGACGCCATCCACGCTGTTTTGACCTCCATAGAAGACACCGGGACCGATCCAGCCTCCGCGGCCCCGAA
TTCCTGCAGCGGCCGCTCTAGAACTAGTGGATCCCCGCGGATGGTGAGCAAGGGCGAGGAGCTGTTCACC
GGGGTGGTGCCCATCCTGGTCGAGCTGGACGGCGACGTAAACGGCCACAAGTTCAGCGTGTCCGGCGAGG
GCGAGGGCGATGCCACCTACGGCAAGCTGACCCTGAAGTTCATCTGCACCACCGGCAAGCTGCCCGTGCC
CTGGCCCACCCTCGTGACCACCCTGACCTACGGCGTGCAGTGCTTCAGCCGCTACCCCGACCACATGAAG
CAGCACGACTTCTTCAAGTCCGCCATGCCCGAAGGCTACGTCCAGGAGCGCACCATCTTCTTCAAGGACG
ACGGCAACTACAAGACCCGCGCCGAGGTGAAGTTCGAGGGCGACACCCTGGTGAACCGCATCGAGCTGAA
GGGCATCGACTTCAAGGAGGACGGCAACATCCTGGGGCACAAGCTGGAGTACAACTACAACAGCCACAAC
GTCTATATCATGGCCGACAAGCAGAAGAACGGCATCAAGGTGAACTTCAAGATCCGCCACAACATCGAGG
ACGGCAGCGTGCAGCTCGCCGACCACTACCAGCAGAACACCCCCATCGGCGACGGCCCCGTGCTGCTGCC
CGACAACCACTACCTGAGCACCCAGTCCGCCCTGAGCAAAGACCCCAACGAGAAGCGCGATCACATGGTC
CTGCTGGAGTTCGTGACCGCCGCCGGGATCACTCTCGGCATGGACGAGCTGTACAAGTAAGCCCACGGAA
GAATTCGATATCAAGCTTGTCGACCTAGTTCTAGAGGATCCAGACATGATAAGATACATTGATGAGTTTG
GACAAACCACAACTAGAATGCAGTGAAAAAAATGCTTTATTTGTGAAATTTGTGATGCTATTGCTTTATT
TGTAACCATTATAAGCTGCAATAAACAAGTTAACAACAACAATTGCATTCATTTTATGTTTCAGGTTCAG
GGGGAGGTGTGGGAGGTTTTTTAAAGCAAGTAAAACCTCTACAAATGTGGTATGGCTGATTATGATCCTG
CAAGCCTCGTCGTCCTGGCCGGACCACGCTATCTGTGCAAGGTCCCCGGCCCCGGACGCGCGCTCCATGA
GCAGAGCGCCCGCCGCCGAGGCGAAGACTCGGGCGGCGCCCTGCCCGTCCCACCAGGTCAACAGGCGGTA
ACCGGCCTCTTCATCGGGAATGCGCGCGACCTTCAGCATCGCCGGCATGTCCCCCTGGCGGACGGGAAGT
ATCCAGCTCGACCAAGCTGGCCGCGTCGAGTGAAGACGAAAGGGCCTCGTGATACGCCTATTTTTATAGG
TTAATGTCATGATAATAATGGTTTCTTAGACGTCAGGTGGCACTTTTCGGGGAAATGTGCGCGGAACCCC
TATTTGTTTATTTTTCTAAATACATTCAAATATGTATCCGCTCATGAGACAATAACCCTGATAAATGCTT
CAATAATATTGAAAAAGGAAGAGTATGAGTATTCAACATTTCCGTGTCGCCCTTATTCCCTTTTTTGCGG
CATTTTGCCTTCCTGTTTTTGCTCACCCAGAAACGCTGGTGAAAGTAAAAGATGCTGAAGATCAGTTGGG
TGCACGAGTGGGTTACATCGAACTGGATCTCAACAGCGGTAAGATCCTTGAGAGTTTTCGCCCCGAAGAA
CGTTTTCCAATGATGAGCACTTTTAAAGTTCTGCTATGTGGCGCGGTATTATCCCGTGTTGACGCCGGGC
AAGAGCAACTCGGTCGCCGCATACACTATTCTCAGAATGACTTGGTTGAGTACTCACCAGTCACAGAAAA
GCATCTTACGGATGGCATGACAGTAAGAGAATTATGCAGTGCTGCCATAACCATGAGTGATAACACTGCG
GCCAACTTACTTCTGACAACGATCGGAGGACCGAAGGAGCTAACCGCTTTTTTGCACAACATGGGGGATC
ATGTAACTCGCCTTGATCGTTGGGAACCGGAGCTGAATGAAGCCATACCAAACGACGAGCGTGACACCAC
GATGCCTGTAGCAATGGCAACAACGTTGCGCAAACTATTAACTGGCGAACTACTTACTCTAGCTTCCCGG
CAACAATTAATAGACTGGATGGAGGCGGATAAAGTTGCAGGACCACTTCTGCGCTCGGCCCTTCCGGCTG
GCTGGTTTATTGCTGATAAATCTGGAGCCGGTGAGCGTGGGTCTCGCGGTATCATTGCAGCACTGGGGCC
AGATGGTAAGCCCTCCCGTATCGTAGTTATCTACACGACGGGGAGTCAGGCAACTATGGATGAACGAAAT
AGACAGATCGCTGAGATAGGTGCCTCACTGATTAAGCATTGGTAACTGTCAGACCAAGTTTACTCATATA
TACTTTAGATTGATTTAAAACTTCATTTTTAATTTAAAAGGATCTAGGTGAAGATCCTTTTTGATAATCT
CATGACCAAAATCCCTTAACGTGAGTTTTCGTTCCACTGAGCGTCAGACCCCGTAGAAAAGATCAAAGGA
TCTTCTTGAGATCCTTTTTTTCTGCGCGTAATCTGCTGCTTGCAAACAAAAAAACCACCGCTACCAGCGG
TGGTTTGTTTGCCGGATCAAGAGCTACCAACTCTTTTTCCGAAGGTAACTGGCTTCAGCAGAGCGCAGAT
ACCAAATACTGTTCTTCTAGTGTAGCCGTAGTTAGGCCACCACTTCAAGAACTCTGTAGCACCGCCTACA
TACCTCGCTCTGCTAATCCTGTTACCAGTGGCTGCTGCCAGTGGCGATAAGTCGTGTCTTACCGGGTTGG
ACTCAAGACGATAGTTACCGGATAAGGCGCAGCGGTCGGGCTGAACGGGGGGTTCGTGCACACAGCCCAG
CTTGGAGCGAACGACCTACACCGAACTGAGATACCTACAGCGTGAGCTATGAGAAAGCGCCACGCTTCCC
GAAGGGAGAAAGGCGGACAGGTATCCGGTAAGCGGCAGGGTCGGAACAGGAGAGCGCACGAGGGAGCTTC
CAGGGGGAAACGCCTGGTATCTTTATAGTCCTGTCGGGTTTCGCCACCTCTGACTTGAGCGTCGATTTTT
GTGATGCTCGTCAGGGGGGCGGAGCCTATGGAAAAACGCCAGCAACGCGGCCTTTTTACGGTTCCTGGCC
TTTTGCTGGCCTTTTGCTCACATGTTCTTTCCTGCGTTATCCCCTGATTCTGTGGATAACCGTATTACCG
CCTTTGAGTGAGCTGATACCGCTCGCCGCAGCCGAACGACCGAGCGCAGCGAGTCAGTGAGCGAGGAAGC
GGAAG
