>Addgene plasmid #203038 | Salsa-BC197-P3A5 | depositor partial sequence | sequence record 393911 | BC197
GCCCACGGAA
